>Addgene plasmid #230136 | AiP12839 - pAAV-AiE0589m-minBG-SYFP2-WPRE3-BGHpA (Alias: CN2839) | addgene full sequence | sequence record 461863 | Addgene NGS Result
CCTGCAGGCAGCTGCGCGCTCGCTCGCTCACTGAGGCCGCCCGGGCGTCGGGCGACCTTTGGTCGCCCGG
CCTCAGTGAGCGAGCGAGCGCGCAGAGAGGGAGTGGCCAACTCCATCACTAGGGGTTCCTGCGGCCGCAC
GCGTTGGAAGGAGATGCATTTGTATTGAAATTTTCTGTTTCATTTAAAGTTTGTTTTTTTCTTTAAATAC
TGGGATATATTTTCTTCCTGTACAGCCTTGCCTCCTTCCAATTTATGTTCAGGATAAAGATTACATTTAG
GCCATTTATAAATGGTTAGAGTCAATCAACACGGTAAACATTCGTATAGCAATTATTGCAAATTAACCAC
TTGGATGTTAATCATTTCTGTTTGTGCTTTTTTTTTTTCCCCTCTAATGTTGATTTCTGAGGCCTTTAAA
GATGGTAACTTTATTATCCTTATAAGATGCCAACATTTGAGTCATCAACATTGGTTAAAAATAAAGGGGG
ATCACCTTGAGCTGCAGACATGCAAATCAACTGGAAAAACACCAGCTGGCCTTAATCTTTCACCATTGCA
GTTTTGTCTGCCTCCTGTCAGCAGGCTAGCAGGTAGGCTTTTTATAGAAACAGGGACTTAGCAGATGTAG
CTGCTGTTTCCTTCTTGTCAACACTGAAATTCTCCTTTTTAGCCCCTCTGACACACACAGACACCAACCG
AAGAGCTCGGGCTGGGCATAAAAGTCAGGGCAGAGCCATCTATTGCTTACATTTGCTTCTGGGATCCAGA
TCTTTCGAAGCTAGCGCTACCGGTCGCCACCATGGTGAGCAAGGGCGAGGAGCTGTTCACCGGGGTGGTG
CCCATCCTGGTCGAGCTGGACGGCGACGTAAACGGCCACAAGTTCAGCGTGTCCGGCGAGGGCGAGGGCG
ATGCCACCTACGGCAAGCTGACCCTGAAGCTGATCTGCACCACCGGCAAGCTGCCCGTGCCCTGGCCCAC
CCTCGTGACCACCCTGGGCTACGGCGTGCAGTGCTTCGCCCGCTACCCCGACCACATGAAGCAGCACGAC
TTCTTCAAGTCCGCCATGCCCGAAGGCTACGTCCAGGAGCGCACCATCTTCTTCAAGGACGACGGCAACT
ACAAGACCCGCGCCGAGGTGAAGTTCGAGGGCGACACCCTGGTGAACCGCATCGAGCTGAAGGGCATCGA
CTTCAAGGAGGACGGCAACATCCTGGGGCACAAGCTGGAGTACAACTACAACAGCCACAACGTCTATATC
ACCGCCGACAAGCAGAAGAACGGCATCAAGGCCAACTTCAAGATCCGCCACAACATCGAGGACGGCGGCG
TGCAGCTCGCCGACCACTACCAGCAGAACACCCCCATCGGCGACGGCCCCGTGCTGCTGCCCGACAACCA
CTACCTGAGCTACCAGTCCAAGCTGAGCAAAGACCCCAACGAGAAGCGCGATCACATGGTCCTGCTGGAG
TTCGTGACCGCCGCCGGGATCACTCTCGGCATGGACGAGCTGTACAAGTAAGTCGACGGCGCGCCGCGGC
CGCGAATTCGATATCATAATCAACCTCTGGATTACAAAATTTGTGAAAGATTGACTGGTATTCTTAACTA
TGTTGCTCCTTTTACGCTATGTGGATACGCTGCTTTAATGCCTTTGTATCATGCTATTGCTTCCCGTATG
GCTTTCATTTTCTCCTCCTTGTATAAATCCTGGTTAGTTCTTGCCACGGCGGAACTCATCGCCGCCTGCC
TTGCCCGCTGCTGGACAGGGGCTCGGCTGTTGGGCACTGACAATTCCGTGGCTCGAGAGATCTTCGACTG
TGCCTTCTAGTTGCCAGCCATCTGTTGTTTGCCCCTCCCCCGTGCCTTCCTTGACCCTGGAAGGTGCCAC
TCCCACTGTCCTTTCCTAATAAAATGAGGAAATTGCATCGCATTGTCTGAGTAGGTGTCATTCTATTCTG
GGGGGTGGGGTGGGGCAGGACAGCAAGGGGGAGGATTGGGAAGACAATAGCAGGCATGAGATCTCACGTG
CGGACCGAGCGGCCGCAGGAACCCCTAGTGATGGAGTTGGCCACTCCCTCTCTGCGCGCTCGCTCGCTCA
CTGAGGCCGGGCGACCAAAGGTCGCCCGACGCCCGGGCTTTGCCCGGGCGGCCTCAGTGAGCGAGCGAGC
GCGCAGCTGCCTGCAGGGGCGCCTGATGCGGTATTTTCTCCTTACGCATCTGTGCGGTATTTCACACCGC
ATA
[95 nt withheld, positions 2244-2338]
T
[46 nt withheld, positions 2340-2385]
C
[141 nt withheld, positions 2387-2527]
CCTTTGACGTTGGAGTCCACGTTCTTT
[37 nt withheld, positions 2555-2591]
ACTCTATCTCGGGCTATTCTTTTGATTTATAAGGGATTTTGCCGATTTCGGTCTATTGGTTAAAAAATGA
GCTGATTTAACAAAAATTTAACGCGAATTTTAACAAAATATTAACGTTTACAATTTTATGGTGCACTCTC
AGTACAATCTGCTCTGATGCCGCATAGTTAAGCCAGCCCCGACACCCGCCAACACCCGCTGACGCGCCCT
GACGGGCTTGTCTGCTCCCGGCATCCGCTTACAGACAAGCTGTGACCGTCTCCGGGAGCTGCATGTGTCA
GAGGTTTTCACCGTCATCACCGAAACGCGCGAGACGAAAGGGCCTCGTGATACGCCTATTTTTATAGGTT
AATGTCATGATAATAATGGTTTCTTAGACGTCAGGTGGCACTTTTCGGGGAAATGTGCGCGGAACCCCTA
TTTGTTTATTTTTCTAAATACATTCAAATATGTATCCGCTCATGAGACAATAACCCTGATAAATGCTTCA
ATAATATTGAAAAAGGAAGAGTATGAGTATTCAACATTTCCGTGTCGCCCTTATTCCCTTTTTTGCGGCA
TTTTGCCTTCCTGTTTTTGCTCACCCAGAAACGCTGGTGAAAGTAAAAGATGCTGAAGATCAGTTGGGTG
CACGAGTGGGTTACATCGAACTGGATCTCAACAGCGGTAAGATCCTTGAGAGTTTTCGCCCCGAAGAACG
TTTTCCAATGATGAGCACTTTTAAAGTTCTGCTATGTGGCGCGGTATTATCCCGTATTGACGCCGGGCAA
GAGCAACTCGGTCGCCGCATACACTATTCTCAGAATGACTTGGTTGAGTACTCACCAGTCACAGAAAAGC
ATCTTACGGATGGCATGACAGTAAGAGAATTATGCAGTGCTGCCATAACCATGAGTGATAACACTGCGGC
CAACTTACTTCTGACAACGATCGGAGGACCGAAGGAGCTAACCGCTTTTTTGCACAACATGGGGGATCAT
GTAACTCGCCTTGATCGTTGGGAACCGGAGCTGAATGAAGCCATACCAAACGACGAGCGTGACACCACGA
TGCCTGTAGCAATGGCAACAACGTTGCGCAAACTATTAACTGGCGAACTACTTACTCTAGCTTCCCGGCA
ACAATTAATAGACTGGATGGAGGCGGATAAAGTTGCAGGACCACTTCTGCGCTCGGCCCTTCCGGCTGGC
TGGTTTATTGCTGATAAATCTGGAGCCGGTGAGCGTGGGTCTCGCGGTATCATTGCAGCACTGGGGCCAG
ATGGTAAGCCCTCCCGTATCGTAGTTATCTACACGACGGGGAGTCAGGCAACTATGGATGAACGAAATAG
ACAGATCGCTGAGATAGGTGCCTCACTGATTAAGCATTGGTAACTGTCAGACCAAGTTTACTCATATATA
CTTTAGATTGATTTAAAACTTCATTTTTAATTTAAAAGGATCTAGGTGAAGATCCTTTTTGATAATCTCA
TGACCAAAATCCCTTAACGTGAGTTTTCGTTCCACTGAGCGTCAGACCCCGTAGAAAAGATCAAAGGATC
TTCTTGAGATCCTTTTTTTCTGCGCGTAATCTGCTGCTTGCAAACAAAAAAACCACCGCTACCAGCGGTG
GTTTGTTTGCCGGATCAAGAGCTACCAACTCTTTTTCCGAAGGTAACTGGCTTCAGCAGAGCGCAGATAC
CAAATACTGTTCTTCTAGTGTAGCCGTAGTTAGGCCACCACTTCAAGAACTCTGTAGCACCGCCTACATA
CCTCGCTCTGCTAATCCTGTTACCAGTGGCTGCTGCCAGTGGCGATAAGTCGTGTCTTACCGGGTTGGAC
TCAAGACGATAGTTACCGGATAAGGCGCAGCGGTCGGGCTGAACGGGGGGTTCGTGCACACAGCCCAGCT
TGGAGCGAACGACCTACACCGAACTGAGATACCTACAGCGTGAGCTATGAGAAAGCGCCACGCTTCCCGA
AGGGAGAAAGGCGGACAGGTATCCGGTAAGCGGCAGGGTCGGAACAGGAGAGCGCACGAGGGAGCTTCCA
GGGGGAAACGCCTGGTATCTTTATAGTCCTGTCGGGTTTCGCCACCTCTGACTTGAGCGTCGATTTTTGT
GATGCTCGTCAGGGGGGCGGAGCCTATGGAAAAACGCCAGCAACGCGGCCTTTTTACGGTTCCTGGCCTT
TTGCTGGCCTTTTGCTCACATGT
Features (pLannotate 1.2.2; 14 found; start..end, strand, type, name):
     12..39      +  repeat_region  AAV2 ITR (fragment): inverted terminal repeat of adeno-associated virus serotype 2 inverted
     68..95      +  repeat_region  AAV2 ITR (fragment): inverted terminal repeat of adeno-associated virus serotype 2 inverted
    802..1518    +  CDS            SYFP2: SYFP2 is a basic (constitutively fluorescent) yellow fluorescent protein published in 2006, derived from Aequorea victoria. It is reported to be a very rapidly-maturing monomer with moderate acid sensitivity.
   1558..1715    +  misc_feature   WPRE (fragment): woodchuck hepatitis virus posttranscriptional regulatory element
   1721..1801    +  misc_feature   WPRE (fragment): woodchuck hepatitis virus posttranscriptional regulatory element
   1818..1929    +  polyA_signal   bGH poly(A) signal: bovine growth hormone polyadenylation signal
   2047..2187    +  repeat_region  AAV2 ITR: inverted terminal repeat of adeno-associated virus serotype 2 inverted
   2192..2243    -  misc_feature   bom (fragment): basis of mobility region from pBR322
   2262..2717    +  rep_origin     f1 ori (sequence partly withheld): f1 bacteriophage origin of replication; arrow indicates direction of (+) strand synthesis
   2718..2767    -  misc_feature   bom (fragment): basis of mobility region from pBR322
   2869..2904    -  CDS            rop (fragment): Rop protein, which maintains plasmids at low copy number; rop
   2999..3103    +  promoter       AmpR promoter: bla
   3104..3964    +  CDS            AmpR: β-lactamase; bla; confers resistance to ampicillin, carbenicillin, and related antibiotics
   4135..4723    +  rep_origin     ori: high-copy-number ColE1/pMB1/pBR322/pUC origin of replication
