[The description below was written by a language model from this plasmid's Addgene catalogue record and pLannotate feature annotations shown in this document.]
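Description:
AiP12839 - pAAV-AiE0589m-minBG-SYFP2-WPRE3-BGHpA (alias CN2839) is a 4,784-nt AAV transfer plasmid built on a pAAV2 backbone and used to produce recombinant adeno-associated virus for reporter expression in the brain. In bacteria it is maintained as a high-copy plasmid through a ColE1/pUC-type origin and selected with ampicillin via the β-lactamase gene and its own promoter. An f1 phage origin and small remnants of pBR322 bom and rop sequences are also present in the backbone. The recorded propagation strain is a recombination-deficient one, consistent with the need to keep the repeat-rich ITRs intact.

The payload lies between AAV2 inverted terminal repeats, which are the cis elements required for genome replication and packaging into capsids. The downstream ITR is annotated in full, whereas the upstream one is detected only as two short fragments. According to the name and catalogue fields, the AiE0589m enhancer sits upstream of the minimal beta-globin promoter (minBG). Neither element was picked up by the automated annotation, but both presumably occupy the unannotated stretch preceding the reporter. A minimal promoter has little activity by itself, so expression depends on the enhancer, which is intended to confer specificity for particular brain cell populations; the record does not say which populations. The expressed gene is SYFP2, a fast-maturing monomeric yellow fluorescent protein. It is followed by WPRE3, a shortened woodchuck posttranscriptional element (annotated as two WPRE fragments) that boosts transcript expression while saving packaging space, and by the bovine growth hormone polyadenylation signal. The construct belongs to a suite of enhancer AAVs for genetic access to cortical cell types, in which fluorescence reports where the enhancer is active.
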