Addgene plasmid #230136: AiP12839 - pAAV-AiE0589m-minBG-SYFP2-WPRE3-BGHpA (Alias: CN2839)
Purpose: AiE0589m is an enhancer sequence, designed to drive AAV-mediated transgene expression in specific populations of brain cells
Depositing lab: Allen Institute for Brain Science & Boaz Levi. Depositing organization: Allen Institute. Publication: A suite of enhancer AAVs and transgenic mouse lines for genetic access to cortical cell types. Ben-Simon Y, Hooper M, Narayan S, Daigle TL, Dwivedi D, Way SW, Oster A, Stafford DA, Mich JK, Taormina MJ, Martinez RA, Opitz-Araya X, Roth JR, Alexander JR, Allen S, Amster A, Arbuckle J, Ayala A, Baker PM, Bakken TE, Barcelli T, Barta S, Bendrick J, Bertagnolli D, Bielstein C, Bishwakarma P, Bowlus J, Boyer G, Brouner K, Casian B, Casper T, Chakka AB, Chakrabarty R, Chance RK, Chavan S, Clark M, Colbert K, Collman F, Daniel S, Departee M, DiValentin P, Donadio N, Dotson N, Egdorf T, Fliss T, Gabitto M, Garcia J, Gary A, Gasperini M, Gloe J, Goldy J, Gore BB, Graybuck L, Greisman N, Haeseleer F, Halterman C, Haradon Z, Hastings SD, Helback O, Ho W, Hockemeyer D, Huang C, Huff S, Hunker A, Johansen N, Jones D, Juneau Z, Kalmbach B, Kannan M, Khem S, Kussick E, Kutsal R, Larsen R, Lee C, Lee AY, Leibly M, Lenz GH, Li S, Liang E, Lusk N, Madigan Z, Malloy J, Malone J, McCue R, Melchor J, Mollenkopf T, Moosman S, Morin E, Newman D, Ng L, Ngo K, Omstead V, Otto S, Oyama A, Pena N, Pham T, Phillips E, Pom CA, Potekhina L, Ransford S, Ray PL, Rette D, Reynoldson C, Rimorin C, Rocha D, Ruiz A, Sanchez REA, Sawyer L, Sedeno-Cortes A, Sevigny JP, Shapovalova N, Shepard N, Shulga L, Sigler AR, Siverts L, Soliman S, Somasundaram S, Staats B, Stewart K, Szelenyi E, Tieu M, Trader C, Tran A, van Velthoven CTJ, Walker M, Wang Y, Weed N, Wirthlin M, Wood T, Wynalda B, Yao Z, Zhou T, Ariza J, Dee N, Reding M, Ronellenfitch K, Mufti S, Sunkin SM, Smith KA, Esposito L, Waters J, Thyagarajan B, Yao S, Lein ES, Zeng H, Levi BP, Ngai J, Ting JT, Tasic B. Cell. 2025 May 16:S0092-8674(25)00513-6. doi: 10.1016/j.cell.2025.05.002. PubMed 40403729.
Backbone
  Vector backbone: pAAV2
  Vector type: AAV
Growth in bacteria
  Bacterial resistance: Ampicillin, 100 μg/mL
  Growth temperature: 37°C
  Growth strain: NEB Stable
  Copy number: High Copy
Gene/Insert
  Gene/Insert name: SYFP2
  Species: Synthetic
  Promoter: minBG
  Cloning method: Gibson Cloning
Terms and licenses: Academic/Nonprofit Terms; Industry Terms: Not Available to Industry
How to cite: AiP12839 - pAAV-AiE0589m-minBG-SYFP2-WPRE3-BGHpA (Alias: CN2839) was a gift from Allen Institute for Brain Science & Boaz Levi (Addgene plasmid # 230136 ; http://n2t.net/addgene:230136 ; RRID:Addgene_230136)
